Addgene plasmid #244270: pAAVLINK-EF1alpha-HA-5'-SMARCA4
Purpose: 5' AAVLINK plasmid for SMARCA4 expression
Depositing lab: Zhonghua Lu. Depositing organization: Shenzhen Institute of Advanced Technology (SIAT), Chinese Academy of Sciences. Publication: AAVLINK: A potent DNA-recombination method for large cargo delivery in gene therapy. Lin J, Lin Y, Liu N, Cao W, Zhang J, Wen S, Zhang Y, Liao W, Hong Z, Lin Y, Liu Q, Liu H, Li Q, Chen B, Li M, Luo Z, Yang L, Yang Y, Zheng SH, Wang Y, Chu H, Hu Y, Qin Y, Luo BX, Tian S, Chen Y, Yan T, Yang L, Wang H, Liu T, Jiang Y, Lu Z. Cell. 2026 Feb 5;189(3):969-986.e17. doi: 10.1016/j.cell.2025.12.039. Epub 2026 Jan 27. PubMed 41605211.
Backbone
  Vector backbone: pAAV-MCS2
  Backbone manufacturer: Steve Jackson (Addgene # 46954)
  Vector type: AAV
Growth in bacteria
  Bacterial resistance: Ampicillin, 100 μg/mL
  Growth temperature: 37°C
  Growth strain: NEB Stable
  Copy number: High Copy
Gene/Insert
  Gene/Insert name: SMARCA4
  Species: H. sapiens (human)
  Entrez Gene: SMARCA4 (a.k.a. BAF190, BAF190A, BRG1, CSS4, MRD16, OTSC12, RTPS2, SNF2, SNF2-beta, SNF2L4, SNF2LB, SWI2, hSNF2b)
  Promoter: EF1alpha
  Tag / fusion protein: HA (N terminal on insert)
  Cloning method: Restriction Enzyme; 5′ cloning site unknown (unknown if destroyed)
Terms and licenses: Academic/Nonprofit Terms; Industry Terms: Not Available to Industry
Depositor comments: See publication for corresponding AAV Link vectors.
How to cite: pAAVLINK-EF1alpha-HA-5'-SMARCA4 was a gift from Zhonghua Lu (Addgene plasmid # 244270 ; http://n2t.net/addgene:244270 ; RRID:Addgene_244270)
