[The description below was written by a language model from this plasmid's Addgene catalogue record and pLannotate feature annotations shown in this document.]
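Description:
pAAVLINK-EF1alpha-HA-5'-SMARCA4 is the 5' half of a two-part AAV transfer system for delivering human SMARCA4 (BRG1), the ATPase subunit of SWI/SNF chromatin-remodelling complexes, whose coding sequence is too large to fit comfortably in a single AAV genome. It is built on the pAAV-MCS2 backbone and is propagated in E. coli as a high-copy plasmid through a ColE1/pUC-type origin with ampicillin selection (AmpR under its own bla promoter). An f1 origin and short pBR322-derived rop and bom remnants are also annotated in the backbone. AAV2 inverted terminal repeats flank the cassette and provide the signals for replication and packaging into AAV particles. One ITR is annotated in full and the other only as fragments, which may reflect annotation or sequencing difficulty with these repeats rather than a real truncation.

Within the ITRs, an EF-1α core promoter joined to a truncated HTLV-1 5' LTR segment (a common composite EF1α arrangement) drives an N-terminally HA-tagged 5' portion of SMARCA4. The annotation tool matched this roughly 3 kb fragment to the mouse orthologue, although the catalogue lists the insert as human. The HA tag itself is not separately annotated. The partial coding sequence is followed by a fragment of a chimeric β-globin/immunoglobulin intron, presumably supplying a splice donor, and then a lox2272 site fragment just inside the ITR. No polyadenylation signal is annotated, consistent with a 5' half vector. This layout suggests that Cre-mediated recombination at the lox site joins this genome to a matching 3' vector, with the junction removed by splicing to restore full-length SMARCA4. The record does not spell out the mechanism or name the partner vectors, referring instead to the associated publication.
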