Features (pLannotate 1.2.2; 16 found; start..end, strand, type, name):
   2657..2925    -  LTR            5' LTR (truncated): truncated 5' long terminal repeat (LTR) from human T-cell leukemia virus (HTLV) type 1
   2938..3149    -  promoter       EF-1α core promoter: core promoter for human elongation factor EF-1α
   3175..3191    +  misc_feature   MCS (fragment): pUC18/19 multiple cloning site
   3241..3268    -  repeat_region  AAV2 ITR (fragment): inverted terminal repeat of adeno-associated virus serotype 2 inverted
   3297..3324    -  repeat_region  AAV2 ITR (fragment): inverted terminal repeat of adeno-associated virus serotype 2 inverted
   3397..3985    -  rep_origin     ori: high-copy-number ColE1/pMB1/pBR322/pUC origin of replication
   4156..5016    -  CDS            AmpR: β-lactamase; bla; confers resistance to ampicillin, carbenicillin, and related antibiotics
   5017..5121    -  promoter       AmpR promoter: bla
   5216..5251    +  CDS            rop (fragment): Rop protein, which maintains plasmids at low copy number; rop
   5353..5402    +  misc_feature   bom (fragment): basis of mobility region from pBR322
   5403..5858    -  rep_origin     f1 ori (sequence partly withheld): f1 bacteriophage origin of replication; arrow indicates direction of (+) strand synthesis
   5877..5928    +  misc_feature   bom (fragment): basis of mobility region from pBR322
   5933..6073    -  repeat_region  AAV2 ITR: inverted terminal repeat of adeno-associated virus serotype 2 inverted
   6118..6146    -  protein_bind   lox2272 (fragment): Cre-mediated recombination occurs in the 8-bp core sequence (GGATACTT). lox2272 sites are compatible with each other, but incompatible with loxP or loxN sites (Lee and Saito, 1988). Cre recombinase
   6155..6195    -  intron         chimeric intron (fragment): chimera between introns from human β-globin and immunoglobulin heavy chain genes
   6196..2587    -  CDS            Smarca4 (fragment) (across the origin): SMCA4_MOUSE - Also known as Baf190a, Brg1, Snf2b, Snf2l4. Experimental evidence at protein level: Swiss-Prot protein existence level 1. Involved in transcriptional activation and repression of select genes by chromatin remodeling (alteration of DNA-nucleosome topology). Component of SWI/SNF chromatin remodeling complexes that carry out key enzymatic activities, changing chromatin structure by altering DNA-histone contacts within a nucleosome in an ATP-dependent manner. Component of the CREST-BRG1 complex, a multiprotein complex that regulates promoter activation by orchestrating the calcium- d
>Addgene plasmid #244270 | pAAVLINK-EF1alpha-HA-5'-SMARCA4 | addgene full sequence | sequence record 489076 | Addgene NGS Result
TGATGTACTCGTACGTCGTCAGCAAGACGTTGAACTTCCCACTCCGGAGCTGGGGGACAAAGGCCCGTCT
TGCTGCTGGGGATCCCTTGTAAGACACCTTCACCACGGAGGGGGCCCACTTGTCAAACTCGTACGCCCAG
TTGGACAGCGTTGAGAGAGGCACGATGATGAGGAAGGGCCCATTGATGCGTTTGTGCTCCATGAGGTACG
TGATGAGCGCGATGGTCTGGATGGTCTTCCCCAGGCCCATCTCGTCGGCCAGGATGCCGTTCAGGTTGTT
GTTGTACAGGGACACCAGCCACTCCAAACCTTTGATCTGGTACTGTTTGAGGACACCATTGACCATAAGC
GCTGACTGCTTGTCCACTCTCTCAGTGACAGCATGGGCCACGGCATAGTAGGACTGCAGGCCACGTGCAA
GGGCCTGGGACACGCCATATTCATCATCGACATCTTGCTTGGCATTCTCAATGATGTGCCGCGCGTCCAC
CTCAGAGACGTCATCGCTGTCTGGATCTGGAATCTTCTTCTTCTCCTCCACGGGCAGGGTGGGAGGCTGT
GCTGCCTGCGGCTGCTCTTCCTCCTCCTCCTCTTCCTCTTCTTCTGAGCCACTTTCTTCACTATCAGACC
TCGGAGCTACTTCATACCCCGGGTTCATCTCGAGCCAGGCCTCCAGCTGCCCGGCTTTGGGGGCATCTGT
GCCTGTGAGGATCTTCCCACTCTCCACGTGGATCACCTTCACCGGGAGGTCGCTCATCTGGCTGGTCTCG
TCCAGAGGCTCGCCATCCGGCCCAATGGCAGGCGTCTGTCCTTCTGCATTTTCTGCCTTCTTCTTTTTCT
TTTTCTTCTTTTTCTCCTTGGCGACCTGGGCAGCCTTGTGCTGCCGCACCAGCTCCGTGAGGTTAGCCAC
GTACTCGTCTGTCTGCTGCAAGAGGTAGGCCAGGCGCTTGTCCTTCTTCTGGTCGATGAGCTTGCGGTAC
CCCTCCTCATCTTCAGCCATGAGCCTCCGCATGCGCTCCTTCTCGATCCGCTCGTTCTCTTTCTTCTGCT
CCCGCTCCGTGTTGGCATGGTACGTGGCCACTGCCTTGGTCAGCTTCTGGATTTTGCCTGTGACGGATCT
GTGATATTCCTTGAAATCCTTGGCATGCTGGAGAATGCTATTGAGGTATTCCTGGTGCTTCTGCCGGCGC
TTGCGCTCCTGCTCGATCTTCTGCTGCTTCTCCAGCTTCTCAGTGATGCGGGCCTCGCGCAGGGACTGGC
GCTTGCTGCGCTTGTAGGCCTTAGCATTGAGGGCTGTCTCCAGCGCTGTGTCCCTCCGCATGCACACCAC
CACCTCCTGGCGCAGCTGCCTCTGGAAGTTCAGCAGCCTGAGGGCCTTGAGCTCAATGGTCGCTTTGGTT
CGCAAATCCCCGGCCAGGGACCCGGGAAGGTTTTCAAGTTCCTGAATTCGGTGTGCGATGCGAGCCTGCA
GCCTGTACTCGCGCTCCTGCAGGATCTCCACAGGGTCGAGGCCCCGCGGCTTCTGGATGGGGGTGATGCG
GCTCTGCTTCTGGTGCAGTGGCACCATGGGCGCGGGCTGGGCCGGCTGCCCGGGGGACTGGGTCTGCGGT
GGCATCACGGGCGAGGCGGCGGGTGGGACGGCAGGGGGCGCGGGGGAAGGGCGGCCCGTTGGCTGCGGGG
GAATCAGCTTCTGAGGGGTGCTCGTGGGGGCAGCAGCATTCGCCATGGGTCCTTCAGGCCAGGGCTTGGG
AGGCCCTCCAGGAGGCTGGCCTGGCATCCCGGGGGGCACGCCCGAGGGTCCTGGGGGAGGCATGTTGGGC
CCTCCCATACCATGAGGCCTGCTGTAATTTGGAGGTGCCGGGCCGGGACCCGGGCCGGGGCCAGGGCCAG
GGCCAGGGCCGGGTCCTGTTGCGGACACCGAGGGTGGAGGTAGCGTTGGCATCTGCTGCTGCATCCCGGG
CATCGGCCGCTTGCCCTGCACCGCCATCTGCAGGTGGTCGGGGAGGGGCTGCCCCCTGGCCAGCATCTTG
TAGGCCATGATCTGAGCTCTGAGCTGGTGCAGCTGGTTCTGGTTAAATGGGGTTGGGCCCCGGTTCTGCT
GCCCCAAGGCCTGGGGGTCAGCACCATCCAGCGGGGCACCTCCTGGCCCGGAAGACATCTGGGGCCCCGA
AGACGGGCCACTGGCTGGAACTGGACTAGAGGCATGCTCAGAGCCACCCAGGGGCGAGGGGTAACCTTGG
GAGTGCTGGTCCATGGGGCTGGGCGGGGGCCCCATCCCAGCATGGCCCCCTGACCGCATCCCCATTCCTT
TCATCTGGTTGTAGCGCGGGTCGTCCGACATGCCCTTCTCATGCATGGACTCCATGGGCTTGTGCATCTG
GTGCATGTTGTCCTGAGGGTACCCTCCAGGCCCCTGGGTGGGGATGGGGTGTCCTGCTGAGGGCGGCCCT
GGGCTGGGCCCCATCATGCTGTGGGCGGAGCCCGGCGAGGGACCCGGGCTAGGGCCCAGCATGGCTCCAG
GGGAAGGGCCAGGGCCCGGGGAAGGACCTGGCCGAGGAGTTCCGCCCAGGGGTGGGTCTGGAGTGGAAGA
TCCAGCATAGTCAGGTACGTCATAAGGGTACATGGTGGCCGTACGGTAGGCGCCGGTCACAGCTTGGATC
TGTAACGGCGCAGAACAGAAAACGAAACAAAGACGTAGAGTTGAGCAAGCAGGGTCAGGCAAAGCGTGGA
GAGCCGGCTGAGTCTAGGTAGGCTCCAAGGGAGCGCCGGACAAAGGCCCGGTCTCGACCTGAGCTTTAAA
CTTACCTAGACGGCGGACGCAGTTCAGGAGGCACCACAGGCGGGAGGCGGCAGAACGCGACTCAACCGGC
GTGGATGGCGGCCTCAGGTAGGGCGGCGGGCGCGTGAAGGAGAGATGCGAGCCCCTCGAAGCTTCAGCTG
TGTTCTGGCGGCAAACCCGTTGCGAAAAAGAACGTTCACGGCGACTACTGCACTTATATACGGTTCTCCC
CCACCCTCGGGAAAAAGGCGGAGCCAGTACACGACATCACTTTCCCAGTTTACCCCGCGCCACCTTCTCT
AGGCACCCGTTCAATTGCCGACCCCTCCCCCCAACTTCTCGGGGACTGTGGGCGATGTGCGCTCTGCCCA
CTGACGGGCACCGGAGCGATCGCAGATCCTCTAGAGTCGACACGCGTGCGGCCGCAGGAACCCCTAGTGA
TGGAGTTGGCCACTCCCTCTCTGCGCGCTCGCTCGCTCACTGAGGCCGGGCGACCAAAGGTCGCCCGACG
CCCGGGCGGCCTCAGTGAGCGAGCGAGCGCGCAGCTGCCTGCAGGACATGTGAGCAAAAGGCCAGCAAAA
GGCCAGGAACCGTAAAAAGGCCGCGTTGCTGGCGTTTTTCCATAGGCTCCGCCCCCCTGACGAGCATCAC
AAAAATCGACGCTCAAGTCAGAGGTGGCGAAACCCGACAGGACTATAAAGATACCAGGCGTTTCCCCCTG
GAAGCTCCCTCGTGCGCTCTCCTGTTCCGACCCTGCCGCTTACCGGATACCTGTCCGCCTTTCTCCCTTC
GGGAAGCGTGGCGCTTTCTCATAGCTCACGCTGTAGGTATCTCAGTTCGGTGTAGGTCGTTCGCTCCAAG
CTGGGCTGTGTGCACGAACCCCCCGTTCAGCCCGACCGCTGCGCCTTATCCGGTAACTATCGTCTTGAGT
CCAACCCGGTAAGACACGACTTATCGCCACTGGCAGCAGCCACTGGTAACAGGATTAGCAGAGCGAGGTA
TGTAGGCGGTGCTACAGAGTTCTTGAAGTGGTGGCCTAACTACGGCTACACTAGAAGAACAGTATTTGGT
ATCTGCGCTCTGCTGAAGCCAGTTACCTTCGGAAAAAGAGTTGGTAGCTCTTGATCCGGCAAACAAACCA
CCGCTGGTAGCGGTGGTTTTTTTGTTTGCAAGCAGCAGATTACGCGCAGAAAAAAAGGATCTCAAGAAGA
TCCTTTGATCTTTTCTACGGGGTCTGACGCTCAGTGGAACGAAAACTCACGTTAAGGGATTTTGGTCATG
AGATTATCAAAAAGGATCTTCACCTAGATCCTTTTAAATTAAAAATGAAGTTTTAAATCAATCTAAAGTA
TATATGAGTAAACTTGGTCTGACAGTTACCAATGCTTAATCAGTGAGGCACCTATCTCAGCGATCTGTCT
ATTTCGTTCATCCATAGTTGCCTGACTCCCCGTCGTGTAGATAACTACGATACGGGAGGGCTTACCATCT
GGCCCCAGTGCTGCAATGATACCGCGAGACCCACGCTCACCGGCTCCAGATTTATCAGCAATAAACCAGC
CAGCCGGAAGGGCCGAGCGCAGAAGTGGTCCTGCAACTTTATCCGCCTCCATCCAGTCTATTAATTGTTG
CCGGGAAGCTAGAGTAAGTAGTTCGCCAGTTAATAGTTTGCGCAACGTTGTTGCCATTGCTACAGGCATC
GTGGTGTCACGCTCGTCGTTTGGTATGGCTTCATTCAGCTCCGGTTCCCAACGATCAAGGCGAGTTACAT
GATCCCCCATGTTGTGCAAAAAAGCGGTTAGCTCCTTCGGTCCTCCGATCGTTGTCAGAAGTAAGTTGGC
CGCAGTGTTATCACTCATGGTTATGGCAGCACTGCATAATTCTCTTACTGTCATGCCATCCGTAAGATGC
TTTTCTGTGACTGGTGAGTACTCAACCAAGTCATTCTGAGAATAGTGTATGCGGCGACCGAGTTGCTCTT
GCCCGGCGTCAATACGGGATAATACCGCGCCACATAGCAGAACTTTAAAAGTGCTCATCATTGGAAAACG
TTCTTCGGGGCGAAAACTCTCAAGGATCTTACCGCTGTTGAGATCCAGTTCGATGTAACCCACTCGTGCA
CCCAACTGATCTTCAGCATCTTTTACTTTCACCAGCGTTTCTGGGTGAGCAAAAACAGGAAGGCAAAATG
CCGCAAAAAAGGGAATAAGGGCGACACGGAAATGTTGAATACTCATACTCTTCCTTTTTCAATATTATTG
AAGCATTTATCAGGGTTATTGTCTCATGAGCGGATACATATTTGAATGTATTTAGAAAAATAAACAAATA
GGGGTTCCGCGCACATTTCCCCGAAAAGTGCCACCTGACGTCTAAGAAACCATTATTATCATGACATTAA
CCTATAAAAATAGGCGTATCACGAGGCCCTTTCGTCTCGCGCGTTTCGGTGATGACGGTGAAAACCTCTG
ACACATGCAGCTCCCGGAGACGGTCACAGCTTGTCTGTAAGCGGATGCCGGGAGCAGACAAGCCCGTCAG
GGCGCGTCAGCGGGTGTTGGCGGGTGTCGGGGCTGGCTTAACTATGCGGCATCAGAGCAGATTGTACTGA
GAGTGCACCATAAAATTGTAAACGTTAATATTTTGTTAAAATTCGCGTTAAATTTTTGTTAAATCAGCTC
ATTTTTTAACCAATAGACCGAAATCGGCAAAATCCCTTATAAATCAAAAGAATAGCCCGAGATAGAGT
[37 nt withheld, positions 5529-5565]
AAAGAACGTGGACTCCAACGTCAAAGG
[141 nt withheld, positions 5593-5733]
G
[46 nt withheld, positions 5735-5780]
A
[95 nt withheld, positions 5782-5876]
TATGCGGTGTGAAATACCGCACAGATGCGTAAGGAGAAAATACCGCATCAGGCGCCCCTGCAGGCAGCTG
CGCGCTCGCTCGCTCACTGAGGCCGCCCGGGCAAAGCCCGGGCGTCGGGCGACCTTTGGTCGCCCGGCCT
CAGTGAGCGAGCGAGCGCGCAGAGAGGGAGTGGCCAACTCCATCACTAGGGGTTCCTGCGGCCGCTCGGT
CCGCACGTGCCACACCGGTCTCCATAACTTAATAACTTCGTATAAAGTATCCTATACGAATAATAGCTTA
TTGGTCTCCTTAAACCTGTCTTGTAACCTTGATACTTACCTTGGCCTGCATGTGGCGGTAGAGCACTCGC
TGCAGCGCAGACATGTCGCACTTGATGACGTACTCCACCTTTTCGGGCAACTGGGCCTCGACTTCCTTCT
TGAGTCGTCGGAGCAAGAAGGGCCGCAGCACTTTGTGGAGACGCCGGATGATGAGAATGGTTTCCTCCTC
ATTCAGGTCCACCTTTTCCCCGGTCATGGCAAAGGGTGCGTTAAACCACTGCTCGAAGGTGCTGCAGCTC
TTGAAGATGGTGGGCAGCAGGAAGTTGAGCAGCGCCCAGAGCTCGGGAAGCTTGTTCTGCAGCGGTGTGC
CCGTCAGCAGCAGGCGGCGGGGTGCCACATAGTGCGTGTTGAGCACCTGCGTCAGCTTGCAGTGGTGGTT
CTTCATGCGGTGACCTTCGTCCACAATCATGTACTTCCAACGGATCTTGGCGAGGATGTGCTTGTCTTTG
A
